>Addgene plasmid #143543 | TFORF1772 | depositor partial sequence | sequence record 282760 | Barcode
GACGTCCATCGCATCTGGCGAAGT
